>Addgene plasmid #242124 | pcDNA-DEST40-SIRT1 | addgene full sequence | sequence record 483736 | Addgene NGS Result
GACGGATCGGGAGATCTCCCGATCCCCTATGGTGCACTCTCAGTACAATCTGCTCTGATGCCGCATAGTT
AAGCCAGTATCTGCTCCCTGCTTGTGTGTTGGAGGTCGCTGAGTAGTGCGCGAGCAAAATTTAAGCTACA
ACAAGGCAAGGCTTGACCGACAATTGCATGAAGAATCTGCTTAGGGTTAGGCGTTTTGCGCTGCTTCGCG
ATGTACGGGCCAGATATACGCGTTGACATTGATTATTGACTAGTTATTAATAGTAATCAATTACGGGGTC
ATTAGTTCATAGCCCATATATGGAGTTCCGCGTTACATAACTTACGGTAAATGGCCCGCCTGGCTGACCG
CCCAACGACCCCCGCCCATTGACGTCAATAATGACGTATGTTCCCATAGTAACGCCAATAGGGACTTTCC
ATTGACGTCAATGGGTGGAGTATTTACGGTAAACTGCCCACTTGGCAGTACATCAAGTGTATCATATGCC
AAGTACGCCCCCTATTGACGTCAATGACGGTAAATGGCCCGCCTGGCATTATGCCCAGTACATGACCTTA
TGGGACTTTCCTACTTGGCAGTACATCTACGTATTAGTCATCGCTATTACCATGGTGATGCGGTTTTGGC
AGTACATCAATGGGCGTGGATAGCGGTTTGACTCACGGGGATTTCCAAGTCTCCACCCCATTGACGTCAA
TGGGAGTTTGTTTTGGCACCAAAATCAACGGGACTTTCCAAAATGTCGTAACAACTCCGCCCCATTGACG
CAAATGGGCGGTAGGCGTGTACGGTGGGAGGTCTATATAAGCAGAGCTCTCTGGCTAACTAGAGAACCCA
CTGCTTACTGGCTTATCGAAATTAATACGACTCACTATAGGGAGACCCAAGCTGGCTAGTTAAGCTATCA
ACAAGTTTGTACAAAAAAGCAGGCTCCGCGGCCGCCCCCTTCACCATGGCGGACGAGGCGGCCCTCGCCC
TTCAGCCCGGCGGCTCCCCCTCGGCGGCGGGGGCCGACAGGGAGGCCGCGTCGTCCCCCGCCGGGGAGCC
GCTCCGCAAGAGGCCGCGGAGAGATGGTCCCGGCCTCGAGCGGAGCCCGGGCGAGCCCGGTGGGGCGGCC
CCAGAGCGTGAGGTGCCGGCGGCGGCCAGGGGCTGCCCGGGTGCGGCGGCGGCGGCGCTGTGGCGGGAGG
CGGAGGCAGAGGCGGCGGCGGCAGGCGGGGAGCAAGAGGCCCAGGCGACTGCGGCGGCTGGGGAAGGAGA
CAATGGGCCGGGCCTGCAGGGCCCATCTCGGGAGCCACCGCTGGCCGACAACTTGTACGACGAAGACGAC
GACGACGAGGGCGAGGAGGAGGAAGAGGCGGCGGCGGCGGCGATTGGGTACCGAGATAACCTTCTGTTCG
GTGATGAAATTATCACTAATGGTTTTCATTCCTGTGAAAGTGATGAGGAGGATAGAGCCTCACATGCAAG
CTCTAGTGACTGGACTCCAAGGCCACGGATAGGTCCATATACTTTTGTTCAGCAACATCTTATGATTGGC
ACAGATCCTCGAACAATTCTTAAAGATTTATTGCCGGAAACAATACCTCCACCTGAGTTGGATGATATGA
CACTGTGGCAGATTGTTATTAATATCCTTTCAGAACCACCAAAAAGGAAAAAAAGAAAAGATATTAATAC
AATTGAAGATGCTGTGAAATTACTGCAAGAGTGCAAAAAAATTATAGTTCTAACTGGAGCTGGGGTGTCT
GTTTCATGTGGAATACCTGACTTCAGGTCAAGGGATGGTATTTATGCTCGCCTTGCTGTAGACTTCCCAG
ATCTTCCAGATCCTCAAGCGATGTTTGATATTGAATATTTCAGAAAAGATCCAAGACCATTCTTCAAGTT
TGCAAAGGAAATATATCCTGGACAATTCCAGCCATCTCTCTGTCACAAATTCATAGCCTTGTCAGATAAG
GAAGGAAAACTACTTCGCAACTATACCCAGAACATAGACACGCTGGAACAGGTTGCGGGAATCCAAAGGA
TAATTCAGTGTCATGGTTCCTTTGCAACAGCATCTTGCCTGATTTGTAAATACAAAGTTGACTGTGAAGC
TGTACGAGGAGATATTTTTAATCAGGTAGTTCCTCGATGTCCTAGGTGCCCAGCTGATGAACCGCTTGCT
ATCATGAAACCAGAGATTGTGTTTTTTGGTGAAAATTTACCAGAACAGTTTCATAGAGCCATGAAGTATG
ACAAAGATGAAGTTGACCTCCTCATTGTTATTGGGTCTTCCCTCAAAGTAAGACCAGTTGCACTAATTCC
AAGTTCCATACCCCATGAAGTGCCTCAGATATTAATTAATAGAGAACCTTTGCCTCATCTGCATTTTGAT
GTAGAGCTTCTTGGAGACTGTGATGTCATAATTAATGAATTGTGTCATAGGTTAGGTGGTGAATATGCCA
AACTTTGCTGTAACCCTGTAAAGCTTTCAGAAATTACTGAAAAACCTCCACGAACACAAAAAGAATTGGC
TTATTTGTCAGAGTTGCCACCCACACCTCTTCATGTTTCAGAAGACTCAAGTTCACCAGAAAGAACTTCA
CCACCAGATTCTTCAGTGATTGTCACACTTTTAGACCAAGCAGCTAAGAGTAATGATGATTTAGATGTGT
CTGAATCAAAAGGTTGTATGGAAGAAAAACCACAGGAAGTACAAACTTCTAGGAATGTTGAAAGTATTGC
TGAACAGATGGAAAATCCGGATTTGAAGAATGTTGGTTCTAGTACTGGGGAGAAAAATGAAAGAACTTCA
GTGGCTGGAACAGTGAGAAAATGCTGGCCTAATAGAGTGGCAAAGGAGCAGATTAGTAGGCGGCTTGATG
GTAATCAGTATCTGTTTTTGCCACCAAATCGTTACATTTTCCATGGCGCTGAGGTATATTCAGACTCTGA
AGATGACGTCTTATCCTCTAGTTCTTGTGGCAGTAACAGTGATAGTGGGACATGCCAGAGTCCAAGTTTA
GAAGAGCCCATGGAGGATGAAAGTGAAATTGAAGAATTCTACAATGGCTTAGAAGATGAGCCTGATGTTC
CAGAGAGAGCTGGAGGAGCTGGATTTGGGACTGATGGAGATGATCAAGAGGCAATTAATGAAGCTATATC
TGTGAAACAGGAAGTAACAGACATGAACTATCCATCAAACAAATCATTTAAGGGTGGGCGCGCCGACCCA
GCTTTCTTGTACAAAGTGGTTGATCTAGAGGGCCCGCGGTTCGAAGGTAAGCCTATCCCTAACCCTCTCC
TCGGTCTCGATTCTACGCGTACCGGTCATCATCACCATCACCATTGAGTTTAAACCCGCTGATCAGCCTC
GACTGTGCCTTCTAGTTGCCAGCCATCTGTTGTTTGCCCCTCCCCCGTGCCTTCCTTGACCCTGGAAGGT
GCCACTCCCACTGTCCTTTCCTAATAAAATGAGGAAATTGCATCGCATTGTCTGAGTAGGTGTCATTCTA
TTCTGGGGGGTGGGGTGGGGCAGGACAGCAAGGGGGAGGATTGGGAAGACAATAGCAGGCATGCTGGGGA
TGCGGTGGGCTCTATGGCTTCTGAGGCGGAAAGAACCAGCTGGGGCTCTAGGGGGTATCCCC
[124 nt withheld, positions 3633-3756]
C
[91 nt withheld, positions 3758-3848]
A
[49 nt withheld, positions 3850-3898]
CCTTTGACGTTGGAGTCCACGTTCTTT
[37 nt withheld, positions 3926-3962]
ACCCTATCTCGGTCTATTCTTTTGATTTATAAGGGATTTTGCCGATTTCGGCCTATTGGTTAAAAAATGA
GCTGATTTAACAAAAATTTAACGCGAATTAATTCTGTGGAATGTGTGTCAGTTAGGGTGTGGAAAGTCCC
CAGGCTCCCCAGCAGGCAGAAGTATGCAAAGCATGCATCTCAATTAGTCAGCAACCAGGTGTGGAAAGTC
CCCAGGCTCCCCAGCAGGCAGAAGTATGCAAAGCATGCATCTCAATTAGTCAGCAACCATAGTCCCGCCC
CTAACTCCGCCCATCCCGCCCCTAACTCCGCCCAGTTCCGCCCATTCTCCGCCCCATGGCTGACTAATTT
TTTTTATTTATGCAGAGGCCGAGGCCGCCTCTGCCTCTGAGCTATTCCAGAAGTAGTGAGGAGGCTTTTT
TGGAGGCCTAGGCTTTTGCAAAAAGCTCCCGGGAGCTTGTATATCCATTTTCGGATCTGATCAAGAGACA
GGATGAGGATCGTTTCGCATGATTGAACAAGATGGATTGCACGCAGGTTCTCCGGCCGCTTGGGTGGAGA
GGCTATTCGGCTATGACTGGGCACAACAGACAATCGGCTGCTCTGATGCCGCCGTGTTCCGGCTGTCAGC
GCAGGGGCGCCCGGTTCTTTTTGTCAAGACCGACCTGTCCGGTGCCCTGAATGAACTGCAGGACGAGGCA
GCGCGGCTATCGTGGCTGGCCACGACGGGCGTTCCTTGCGCAGCTGTGCTCGACGTTGTCACTGAAGCGG
GAAGGGACTGGCTGCTATTGGGCGAAGTGCCGGGGCAGGATCTCCTGTCATCTCACCTTGCTCCTGCCGA
GAAAGTATCCATCATGGCTGATGCAATGCGGCGGCTGCATACGCTTGATCCGGCTACCTGCCCATTCGAC
CACCAAGCGAAACATCGCATCGAGCGAGCACGTACTCGGATGGAAGCCGGTCTTGTCGATCAGGATGATC
TGGACGAAGAGCATCAGGGGCTCGCGCCAGCCGAACTGTTCGCCAGGCTCAAGGCGCGCATGCCCGACGG
CGAGGATCTCGTCGTGACCCATGGCGATGCCTGCTTGCCGAATATCATGGTGGAAAATGGCCGCTTTTCT
GGATTCATCGACTGTGGCCGGCTGGGTGTGGCGGACCGCTATCAGGACATAGCGTTGGCTACCCGTGATA
TTGCTGAAGAGCTTGGCGGCGAATGGGCTGACCGCTTCCTCGTGCTTTACGGTATCGCCGCTCCCGATTC
GCAGCGCATCGCCTTCTATCGCCTTCTTGACGAGTTCTTCTGAGCGGGACTCTGGGGTTCGCGAAATGAC
CGACCAAGCGACGCCCAACCTGCCATCACGAGATTTCGATTCCACCGCCGCCTTCTATGAAAGGTTGGGC
TTCGGAATCGTTTTCCGGGACGCCGGCTGGATGATCCTCCAGCGCGGGGATCTCATGCTGGAGTTCTTCG
CCCACCCCAACTTGTTTATTGCAGCTTATAATGGTTACAAATAAAGCAATAGCATCACAAATTTCACAAA
TAAAGCATTTTTTTCACTGCATTCTAGTTGTGGTTTGTCCAAACTCATCAATGTATCTTATCATGTCTGT
ATACCGTCGACCTCTAGCTAGAGCTTGGCGTAATCATGGTCATAGCTGTTTCCTGTGTGAAATTGTTATC
CGCTCACAATTCCACACAACATACGAGCCGGAAGCATAAAGTGTAAAGCCTGGGGTGCCTAATGAGTGAG
CTAACTCACATTAATTGCGTTGCGCTCACTGCCCGCTTTCCAGTCGGGAAACCTGTCGTGCCAGCTGCAT
TAATGAATCGGCCAACGCGCGGGGAGAGGCGGTTTGCGTATTGGGCGCTCTTCCGCTTCCTCGCTCACTG
ACTCGCTGCGCTCGGTCGTTCGGCTGCGGCGAGCGGTATCAGCTCACTCAAAGGCGGTAATACGGTTATC
CACAGAATCAGGGGATAACGCAGGAAAGAACATGTGAGCAAAAGGCCAGCAAAAGGCCAGGAACCGTAAA
AAGGCCGCGTTGCTGGCGTTTTTCCATAGGCTCCGCCCCCCTGACGAGCATCACAAAAATCGACGCTCAA
GTCAGAGGTGGCGAAACCCGACAGGACTATAAAGATACCAGGCGTTTCCCCCTGGAAGCTCCCTCGTGCG
CTCTCCTGTTCCGACCCTGCCGCTTACCGGATACCTGTCCGCCTTTCTCCCTTCGGGAAGCGTGGCGCTT
TCTCATAGCTCACGCTGTAGGTATCTCAGTTCGGTGTAGGTCGTTCGCTCCAAGCTGGGCTGTGTGCACG
AACCCCCCGTTCAGCCCGACCGCTGCGCCTTATCCGGTAACTATCGTCTTGAGTCCAACCCGGTAAGACA
CGACTTATCGCCACTGGCAGCAGCCACTGGTAACAGGATTAGCAGAGCGAGGTATGTAGGCGGTGCTACA
GAGTTCTTGAAGTGGTGGCCTAACTACGGCTACACTAGAAGAACAGTATTTGGTATCTGCGCTCTGCTGA
AGCCAGTTACCTTCGGAAAAAGAGTTGGTAGCTCTTGATCCGGCAAACAAACCACCGCTGGTAGCGGTGG
TTTTTTTGTTTGCAAGCAGCAGATTACGCGCAGAAAAAAAGGATCTCAAGAAGATCCTTTGATCTTTTCT
ACGGGGTCTGACGCTCAGTGGAACGAAAACTCACGTTAAGGGATTTTGGTCATGAGATTATCAAAAAGGA
TCTTCACCTAGATCCTTTTAAATTAAAAATGAAGTTTTAAATCAATCTAAAGTATATATGAGTAAACTTG
GTCTGACAGTTACCAATGCTTAATCAGTGAGGCACCTATCTCAGCGATCTGTCTATTTCGTTCATCCATA
GTTGCCTGACTCCCCGTCGTGTAGATAACTACGATACGGGAGGGCTTACCATCTGGCCCCAGTGCTGCAA
TGATACCGCGAGACCCACGCTCACCGGCTCCAGATTTATCAGCAATAAACCAGCCAGCCGGAAGGGCCGA
GCGCAGAAGTGGTCCTGCAACTTTATCCGCCTCCATCCAGTCTATTAATTGTTGCCGGGAAGCTAGAGTA
AGTAGTTCGCCAGTTAATAGTTTGCGCAACGTTGTTGCCATTGCTACAGGCATCGTGGTGTCACGCTCGT
CGTTTGGTATGGCTTCATTCAGCTCCGGTTCCCAACGATCAAGGCGAGTTACATGATCCCCCATGTTGTG
CAAAAAAGCGGTTAGCTCCTTCGGTCCTCCGATCGTTGTCAGAAGTAAGTTGGCCGCAGTGTTATCACTC
ATGGTTATGGCAGCACTGCATAATTCTCTTACTGTCATGCCATCCGTAAGATGCTTTTCTGTGACTGGTG
AGTACTCAACCAAGTCATTCTGAGAATAGTGTATGCGGCGACCGAGTTGCTCTTGCCCGGCGTCAATACG
GGATAATACCGCGCCACATAGCAGAACTTTAAAAGTGCTCATCATTGGAAAACGTTCTTCGGGGCGAAAA
CTCTCAAGGATCTTACCGCTGTTGAGATCCAGTTCGATGTAACCCACTCGTGCACCCAACTGATCTTCAG
CATCTTTTACTTTCACCAGCGTTTCTGGGTGAGCAAAAACAGGAAGGCAAAATGCCGCAAAAAAGGGAAT
AAGGGCGACACGGAAATGTTGAATACTCATACTCTTCCTTTTTCAATATTATTGAAGCATTTATCAGGGT
TATTGTCTCATGAGCGGATACATATTTGAATGTATTTAGAAAAATAAACAAATAGGGGTTCCGCGCACAT
TTCCCCGAAAAGTGCCACCTGACGTC
Features (pLannotate 1.2.2; 23 found; start..end, strand, type, name):
     28..80      -  misc_feature   bom (fragment): basis of mobility region from pBR322
    235..614     +  enhancer       CMV enhancer: human cytomegalovirus immediate early enhancer
    615..818     +  promoter       CMV promoter: human cytomegalovirus (CMV) immediate early promoter
    814..847     +  LTR            5' LTR (truncated) (fragment): truncated 5' long terminal repeat (LTR) from HIV-1
    863..881     +  promoter       T7 promoter: promoter for bacteriophage T7 RNA polymerase
    911..935     +  protein_bind   attB1: mutant version of attB; recombination site for the Gateway® BP reaction BP Clonase™
    956..3196    +  CDS            SIRT1: SIR1_HUMAN - Also known as SIR2L1. Experimental evidence at protein level: Swiss-Prot protein existence level 1. [SirtT1 75 kDa fragment]: Catalytically inactive 75SirT1 may be involved in regulation of apoptosis. May be involved in protecting chondrocytes from apoptotic death by associating with cytochrome C and interfering with apoptosome assembly. From Homo sapiens (Human).
   3216..3240    -  protein_bind   attB2: mutant version of attB; recombination site for the Gateway® BP reaction BP Clonase™
   3266..3307    +  CDS            V5 tag: epitope tag from simian virus 5
   3363..3587    +  polyA_signal   bGH poly(A) signal: bovine growth hormone polyadenylation signal
   3591..3612    +  promoter       SV40 promoter (fragment): SV40 enhancer and early promoter
   3633..4061    +  rep_origin     f1 ori (sequence partly withheld): f1 bacteriophage origin of replication; arrow indicates direction of (+) strand synthesis
   4075..4404    +  promoter       SV40 promoter: SV40 enhancer and early promoter
   4471..5262    +  CDS            neo: KKA2_KLEPN - Also known as kan, nptII. Experimental evidence at protein level: Swiss-Prot protein existence level 1. Resistance to kanamycin, neomycin, paromomycin, ribostamycin, butirosin and gentamicin B. From Klebsiella pneumoniae.
   5288..5446    +  CDS            ble (fragment): BLE_KLEPN - Experimental evidence at protein level: Swiss-Prot protein existence level 1. Binding protein with a strong affinity to the bleomycin family of antibiotics. Binds to CL990; an antimitotic-antibiotic compound. From Klebsiella pneumoniae.
   5441..5562    +  polyA_signal   SV40 poly(A) signal: SV40 polyadenylation signal
   5635..5651    -  protein_bind   lac operator: The lac repressor binds to the lac operator to inhibit transcription in E. coli. This inhibition can be relieved by adding lactose or isopropyl-β-D-thiogalactopyranoside (IPTG). lac repressor encoded by lacI
   5659..5689    -  promoter       lac promoter: promoter for the E. coli lac operon
   5704..5725    -  protein_bind   CAP binding site: CAP binding activates transcription in the presence of cAMP. E. coli catabolite activator protein
   5738..5830    -  CDS            lacI (fragment): lac repressor; lacI; The lac repressor binds to the lac operator to inhibit transcription in E. coli. This inhibition can be relieved by adding lactose or isopropyl-β-D-thiogalactopyranoside (IPTG).
   6013..6601    -  rep_origin     ori: high-copy-number ColE1/pMB1/pBR322/pUC origin of replication
   6772..7632    -  CDS            AmpR: β-lactamase; bla; confers resistance to ampicillin, carbenicillin, and related antibiotics
   7633..7737    -  promoter       AmpR promoter: bla
