[The description below was written by a language model from this plasmid's Addgene catalogue record and pLannotate feature annotations shown in this document.]
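Description:
pcDNA-DEST40-SIRT1 is a mammalian expression plasmid built by Gateway recombination of the human SIRT1 coding sequence into the Invitrogen pcDNA-DEST40 destination vector. The sequenced clone is about 7.8 kb. It is maintained in E. coli through a high-copy ColE1/pUC-type origin and selected with ampicillin via the β-lactamase gene. An f1 origin is also present, allowing single-stranded DNA production. Small annotated fragments (bom, lac promoter/operator, lacI, a short HIV-1 LTR-like match and a ble fragment) appear to be backbone remnants or partial similarity hits rather than functional modules.

The expression cassette places the 2,241 bp SIRT1 open reading frame downstream of the human cytomegalovirus immediate-early enhancer and promoter, with a bovine growth hormone polyadenylation signal terminating the transcript. A T7 promoter sits between the CMV promoter and the insert and can serve for in vitro transcription or as a sequencing priming site. The insert is flanked by attB1 and attB2, the sites left behind after the Gateway LR reaction. The coding sequence reads through attB2 into a C-terminal V5 epitope. The catalogue entry lists the tag as V5-6xHis, although the feature table annotates only the V5 portion. A separate SV40 early promoter drives the neomycin phosphotransferase gene with an SV40 poly(A) signal, which allows G418 selection of stably transfected mammalian cells.

The construct is intended for transient or stable expression of epitope-tagged human SIRT1, an NAD-dependent deacetylase of the sirtuin family, in mammalian cells. The tags allow detection by immunoblotting or immunofluorescence and support affinity purification. The associated study examined the cellular localizations and functions of the human SIRT proteins.
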