Addgene plasmid #242124: pcDNA-DEST40-SIRT1
Purpose: Expression in mammalian cells
Depositing lab: J. Carl Barrett & Izumi Horikawa. Depositing organization: National Cancer Institute (NCI). Publication: Evolutionarily conserved and nonconserved cellular localizations and functions of human SIRT proteins. Michishita E, Park JY, Burneskis JM, Barrett JC, Horikawa I. Mol Biol Cell. 2005 Oct;16(10):4623-35. doi: 10.1091/mbc.e05-01-0033. Epub 2005 Aug 3. PubMed 16079181.
Backbone
  Vector backbone: pcDNA-DEST40
  Backbone manufacturer: Invitrogen
  Backbone size w/o insert (bp): 7143
  Vector type: Mammalian Expression
Growth in bacteria
  Bacterial resistance: Ampicillin, 100 μg/mL
  Growth temperature: 37°C
  Growth strain: DH5alpha
  Copy number: High Copy
Gene/Insert
  Gene/Insert name: SIRT1
  Species: H. sapiens (human)
  Insert size (bp): 2241
  Entrez Gene: SIRT1 (a.k.a. SIR2, SIR2L1, SIR2alpha)
  Promoter: CMV
  Tag / fusion protein: V5-6xHis (C terminal on insert)
  Cloning method: Gateway Cloning
Terms and licenses: Academic/Nonprofit Terms; Industry Terms: Not Available to Industry
How to cite: pcDNA-DEST40-SIRT1 was a gift from J. Carl Barrett & Izumi Horikawa (Addgene plasmid # 242124 ; http://n2t.net/addgene:242124 ; RRID:Addgene_242124)
